Addgene plasmid #52973: pUAST-SIK3 K70M
Purpose: insect expression of SIK3 K70M (kinase dead mutant)
Depositing lab: Marc Montminy & Biao Wang. Depositing organization: Salk Institute for Biological Studies. Publication: A hormone-dependent module regulating energy balance. Wang B, Moya N, Niessen S, Hoover H, Mihaylova MM, Shaw RJ, Yates JR 3rd, Fischer WH, Thomas JB, Montminy M. Cell. 2011 May 13;145(4):596-606. doi: 10.1016/j.cell.2011.04.013. PubMed 21565616.
Backbone
  Vector backbone: pUAST
  Backbone size w/o insert (bp): 8904
  Vector type: Insect Expression
Growth in bacteria
  Bacterial resistance: Ampicillin, 100 μg/mL
  Growth temperature: 37°C
  Growth strain: DH5alpha
  Copy number: Unknown
Gene/Insert
  Gene/Insert name: SIK3 (alt name: Salt-inducible kinase 3)
  Species: D. melanogaster (fly)
  Mutation: K70M kinase dead mutant
  Entrez Gene: Sik3 (a.k.a. Dmel_CG42856, CG15072, CG18604, CG42856, Dmel\CG42856, Dmel_CG15072, Dmel_CG18604, EMK/KIAA0999, SIK, SIK3)
  Promoter: Hsp70
  Tag / fusion protein: HA (N terminal on insert)
  Cloning method: Restriction Enzyme; 5′ cloning site NotI (not destroyed); 3′ cloning site NotI (not destroyed)
  Sequencing primers: 5′ pCasper-hs; 3′ SV40pA-R
Terms and licenses: Academic/Nonprofit Terms; Industry Terms: Not Available to Industry
How to cite: pUAST-SIK3 K70M was a gift from Marc Montminy & Biao Wang (Addgene plasmid # 52973 ; http://n2t.net/addgene:52973 ; RRID:Addgene_52973)
