[The description below was written by a language model from this plasmid's Addgene catalogue record.]
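Description:
pUAST-SIK3 K70M is an insect expression plasmid built on the pUAST backbone (about 8.9 kb without the insert), the classic Drosophila vector for GAL4-dependent transgene expression. It is propagated in E. coli under ampicillin selection; the copy number is not recorded. No feature table accompanies the record, so backbone elements can only be described from general knowledge of pUAST. That vector normally carries GAL4-binding UAS repeats upstream of a minimal Hsp70 promoter, an SV40 polyadenylation signal, and P-element ends with a mini-white eye-colour marker for germline transformation of flies. The record is consistent with this layout, listing Hsp70 as the promoter and naming a sequencing primer that reads from the SV40 polyA region.

The insert is Drosophila melanogaster Sik3 (Salt-inducible kinase 3, CG42856), carrying an N-terminal HA epitope tag for detection or immunoprecipitation. It was cloned into a single NotI site that is retained at both ends, so the orientation of the insert is not fixed by the cloning strategy. The K70M substitution is described as a kinase-dead mutation; replacing a lysine at such a position typically disrupts the conserved ATP-binding residue of the catalytic domain, abolishing phosphotransfer activity.

The stated purpose is insect expression of the catalytically inactive SIK3. In practice, a construct like this would be driven by a GAL4 source, either in transfected insect cells or in transgenic flies with tissue-specific drivers. It would serve as a negative control for wild-type SIK3 or as a potential interfering variant. The associated publication concerns a hormone-dependent module regulating energy balance.
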