>Addgene plasmid #52973 | pUAST-SIK3 K70M | addgene partial sequence | sequence record 83515 | pCasper-hs 5'-GCAACTACTGAAATCTGCCAAG-3'
ATAGGGAATTGGGAATTCGTTAACAGATCTGCGGCCGCATGTACCCATACGATGTTCCAGATTACGCCAT
GTACCCATACGATGTTCCAGATTACGCCATGGAATTCATGGCCACCACACCAACGGCTGGGCCAGCAGCA
GCTCCTCCAACGTCCTCAACGCCGCAGAACTACAAGGTGCCATCGACCAGCAAGATATCCGTGGACAAGC
TCCTCCGGGTCGGCTACTATGAGCTGGAGAAGACCATCGGCAAGGGCAACTTTGCAGTGGTCAAGCTGGC
TACCAACATTGTGACCAAGACAAAGGTGGCCATCATGATCATAGACAAAACATGTCTGAACGAGGAGTAC
CTGAACAAGACGTTCCGCGAGATAGCGATCCTTAAATCGCTGCGGCATCCACACATCACGCGATTGTACG
AGGTGATGGAGTCGCAGTCGATGATCTATCTGGTCACCGAGTACGCGCCAAACGGGGAGATCTTCGACCA
TCTGGTGGCCAATGGCAGGATGAAGGAGCCGGAGGCGGCACGTGTCTTCACCCAACTCGTCTCGGCCGTT
CACTACTGCCACCGGCGCGGGGTGGTGCATCGCGATCTCAAGGCCGAGAATGTCCTTCTCGACAAGGACA
TGAACATCAAGCTTGCCGACTTTGGCTTTAGTAATCACTATGAAGAGGGTGCCACCTTAAAAACTTGGTG
TGGATCACCGCCCTATGCCGCTCCAGAGGTTTTCCAAGGCTTGGAATACGATGGACCCAAGTCGGATATC
TGGAGTTTGGGCGTTGTGCTGTACGCCTTGGTT
