>Addgene plasmid #52973 | pUAST-SIK3 K70M | addgene partial sequence | sequence record 83541 | SV40-splice-R2 5'-CACAAACAATTAGAATCAGTAG-3'
TTTATATTTACCTTAGAGCTTTAAATCTCTGTAGGTAGTTTGTCCAATTATGTCACACCACAGAAGTAAG
GTTCCTTCACAAAGATCCTCTAGAGGTACCCTCGAGCCGCGGCCGCTTATAATATTTTAGTTAGCCTCTC
TAACGCACCTGGCGGTCTCTCGGTGACCGTGAGCAATCCTGTTCGCCGCTGCCGCATATTGGAGGAGGTA
GTTGGCGCCTGGGACTGTGATCCTGCTCCTGATCCATGTGCTACGGATAGATCCTCCGTGCAGCCCACCG
TATGGCGCTGGGTGCCTCCACGCTTTTGCATATAGCTTTGCAGCTCCTCGTTGCATTCGCCGGTGGCATT
CTCCTGGCAGCATTGCATCTGCGCCACCGACTGTTCGTTGAGCGGCGACAGCTCCTGCACTGCCAAAGGA
TCTGTGCCGCAATTCGGATTGATATAGTACCCGGCCGTGTCCATTTGCTGACCCTGAGCTGGACCCACAA
CGGTGCCCGTGGCGGGATAGTAGATGTGAAGATTTGCCCCGCCGTCTGAGGCACGACGCCCAAATGAGCT
GGCTCCCATAACAACGGGCGGCTTGAGCAAATGCTGATCCTTGATGGTGAGGTTGTGCAGGGGTTGGTTC
TGCAGCATGGGCAGATTAACTGGATAGTAGGGAACTGGCTGAGTGGGATCGCTGCACTGCGGTGGACACT
TGAAGTCGATGGGCGGCACATTGGGATTAGCCAGCGCCTGCTCGTGGGCCACATCGCCGGGTCCCACTGT
ATGGCGTCTGGTATTCGCACCATTGACACCTCCACCAGCGTGTGCACTCAAATGCTGCGCATTAACAGGG
GGATCATTTGATCGCGCCAGGCATTCCAGCTCAA
